Addgene plasmid #244052: mCherry_SunTag_H2B
Purpose: anchoring mCherry-1x SunTag to the chromatin/nucleus
Depositing lab: Markus Affolter. Depositing organization: University of Basel. Publication: Protein manipulation using single copies of short peptide tags in cultured cells and in Drosophila melanogaster. Vigano MA, Ell CM, Kustermann MMM, Aguilar G, Matsuda S, Zhao N, Stasevich TJ, Affolter M, Pyrowolakis G. Development. 2021 Mar 16;148(6):dev191700. doi: 10.1242/dev.191700. PubMed 33593816.
Backbone
  Vector backbone: pcDNA4TO?
  Vector type: Mammalian Expression
Growth in bacteria
  Bacterial resistance: Ampicillin, 100 μg/mL
  Growth temperature: 37°C
  Growth strain: DH5alpha
  Copy number: High Copy
Gene/Insert
  Gene/Insert name: mCherry-SunTag-HIST1H2BJ
  Species: H. sapiens (human)
  Tag / fusion protein: mCherry-SunTag (N terminal on insert)
  Cloning method: Restriction Enzyme; 5′ cloning site Unknown (unknown if destroyed)
Terms and licenses: Academic/Nonprofit Terms; Industry Terms: Not Available to Industry
How to cite: mCherry_SunTag_H2B was a gift from Markus Affolter (Addgene plasmid # 244052 ; http://n2t.net/addgene:244052 ; RRID:Addgene_244052)
