[The description below was written by a language model from this plasmid's Addgene catalogue record and pLannotate feature annotations shown in this document.]
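Description:
mCherry_SunTag_H2B is a 6,440 bp mammalian expression plasmid whose backbone is recorded only tentatively as pcDNA4/TO. It is propagated in E. coli from a high-copy ColE1/pUC-type origin under ampicillin selection (AmpR with its own bla promoter), and it also carries an f1 origin. The feature table supports a pcDNA4/TO-like architecture. The CMV enhancer and immediate-early promoter are followed directly by two short tet operator matches, annotated as PLtetO-1 and TRE3GV fragments. This arrangement gives constitutive expression in ordinary cells and tetracycline-regulated expression in cells that supply Tet repressor. The mammalian selection cassette differs from a standard zeocin-resistance backbone. An SV40 early promoter drives a complete puromycin N-acetyltransferase gene, followed by only a fragment of a bleomycin-family resistance gene and an SV40 poly(A) signal. Puromycin therefore appears to be the usable marker, although the catalogue fields do not mention it.

The payload is a single fusion open reading frame terminated by the bGH polyadenylation signal. It encodes mCherry, then one copy of the solubility-optimised GCN4_v4 peptide (the SunTag epitope), then human histone H2B (HIST1H2BJ), which the annotation scores as a fragment. H2B is incorporated into nucleosomes, so the fusion places red fluorescence and a single SunTag epitope on chromatin. According to the record, the purpose is to anchor mCherry-1x SunTag to chromatin and the nucleus. This makes it a localised bait for testing whether anti-GCN4 scFv binders can recognise, and be recruited by, a single copy of the short peptide tag in cultured cells.
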