Features (pLannotate 1.2.2; 23 found; start..end, strand, type, name):
     28..80      -  misc_feature   bom (fragment): basis of mobility region from pBR322
    235..614     +  enhancer       CMV enhancer: human cytomegalovirus immediate early enhancer
    615..818     +  promoter       CMV promoter: human cytomegalovirus (CMV) immediate early promoter
    820..839     +  promoter       PLtetO-1 promoter (fragment): modified phage lambda PL promoter with tet operator sites (Lutz and Bujard, 1997)
    841..860     +  promoter       PLtetO-1 promoter (fragment): modified phage lambda PL promoter with tet operator sites (Lutz and Bujard, 1997)
    868..901     +  promoter       TRE3GV promoter (fragment): 3rd-generation Tet-responsive promoter that can be activated by binding of Tet-On® 3G, optimized for retroviral and lentiviral vectors
    996..1703    +  CDS            mCherry: mCherry is a basic (constitutively fluorescent) red fluorescent protein published in 2004, derived from Discosoma sp.. It is reported to be a very rapidly-maturing monomer with low acid sensitivity.
   1710..1766    +  CDS            GCN4_v4: GCN4 peptide optimized to improve solubility while preserving binding to an scFv-GFP fusion protein (Tanenbaum et al., 2014)
   1773..2151    +  CDS            H2B (fragment): human histone H2B; HIST1H2BJ
   2197..2421    +  polyA_signal   bGH poly(A) signal: bovine growth hormone polyadenylation signal
   2425..2446    +  promoter       SV40 promoter (fragment): SV40 enhancer and early promoter
   2467..2895    +  rep_origin     f1 ori (sequence partly withheld): f1 bacteriophage origin of replication; arrow indicates direction of (+) strand synthesis
   2909..3238    +  promoter       SV40 promoter: SV40 enhancer and early promoter
   3301..3900    +  CDS            PuroR: puromycin N-acetyltransferase; pac from Streptomyces alboniger; confers resistance to puromycin
   3960..4118    +  CDS            ble (fragment): BLE_KLEPN - Experimental evidence at protein level: Swiss-Prot protein existence level 1. Binding protein with a strong affinity to the bleomycin family of antibiotics. Binds to CL990; an antimitotic-antibiotic compound. From Klebsiella pneumoniae.
   4113..4234    +  polyA_signal   SV40 poly(A) signal: SV40 polyadenylation signal
   4307..4323    -  protein_bind   lac operator: The lac repressor binds to the lac operator to inhibit transcription in E. coli. This inhibition can be relieved by adding lactose or isopropyl-β-D-thiogalactopyranoside (IPTG). lac repressor encoded by lacI
   4331..4361    -  promoter       lac promoter: promoter for the E. coli lac operon
   4376..4397    -  protein_bind   CAP binding site: CAP binding activates transcription in the presence of cAMP. E. coli catabolite activator protein
   4410..4502    -  CDS            lacI (fragment): lac repressor; lacI; The lac repressor binds to the lac operator to inhibit transcription in E. coli. This inhibition can be relieved by adding lactose or isopropyl-β-D-thiogalactopyranoside (IPTG).
   4685..5273    -  rep_origin     ori: high-copy-number ColE1/pMB1/pBR322/pUC origin of replication
   5444..6304    -  CDS            AmpR: β-lactamase; bla; confers resistance to ampicillin, carbenicillin, and related antibiotics
   6305..6409    -  promoter       AmpR promoter: bla
>Addgene plasmid #244052 | mCherry_SunTag_H2B | addgene full sequence | sequence record 491005 | Addgene NGS Result
GACGGATCGGGAGATCTCCCGATCCCCTATGGTGCACTCTCAGTACAATCTGCTCTGATGCCGCATAGTT
AAGCCAGTATCTGCTCCCTGCTTGTGTGTTGGAGGTCGCTGAGTAGTGCGCGAGCAAAATTTAAGCTACA
ACAAGGCAAGGCTTGACCGACAATTGCATGAAGAATCTGCTTAGGGTTAGGCGTTTTGCGCTGCTTCGCG
ATGTACGGGCCAGATATACGCGTTGACATTGATTATTGACTAGTTATTAATAGTAATCAATTACGGGGTC
ATTAGTTCATAGCCCATATATGGAGTTCCGCGTTACATAACTTACGGTAAATGGCCCGCCTGGCTGACCG
CCCAACGACCCCCGCCCATTGACGTCAATAATGACGTATGTTCCCATAGTAACGCCAATAGGGACTTTCC
ATTGACGTCAATGGGTGGAGTATTTACGGTAAACTGCCCACTTGGCAGTACATCAAGTGTATCATATGCC
AAGTACGCCCCCTATTGACGTCAATGACGGTAAATGGCCCGCCTGGCATTATGCCCAGTACATGACCTTA
TGGGACTTTCCTACTTGGCAGTACATCTACGTATTAGTCATCGCTATTACCATGGTGATGCGGTTTTGGC
AGTACATCAATGGGCGTGGATAGCGGTTTGACTCACGGGGATTTCCAAGTCTCCACCCCATTGACGTCAA
TGGGAGTTTGTTTTGGCACCAAAATCAACGGGACTTTCCAAAATGTCGTAACAACTCCGCCCCATTGACG
CAAATGGGCGGTAGGCGTGTACGGTGGGAGGTCTATATAAGCAGAGCTCTCCCTATCAGTGATAGAGATC
TCCCTATCAGTGATAGAGATCGTCGACGAGCTCGTTTAGTGAACCGTCAGATCGCCTGGAGACGCCATCC
ACGCTGTTTTGACCTCCATAGAAGACACCGGGACCGATCCAGCCTCCGGACTCTAGCGTTTAAACTTAAG
CTTGGTACCGCCACCATGGTGAGCAAGGGCGAGGAGGATAACATGGCCATCATCAAGGAGTTCATGCGCT
TCAAGGTGCACATGGAGGGCTCCGTGAACGGCCACGAGTTCGAGATCGAGGGCGAGGGCGAGGGCCGCCC
CTACGAGGGCACCCAGACCGCCAAGCTGAAGGTGACCAAGGGTGGCCCCCTGCCCTTCGCCTGGGACATC
CTGTCCCCTCAGTTCATGTACGGCTCCAAGGCCTACGTGAAGCACCCCGCCGACATCCCCGACTACTTGA
AGCTGTCCTTCTCCGAGGGCTTCAAGTGGGAGCGCGTGATGAACTTCGAGGACGGCGGCGTGGTGACCGT
GACCCAGGACTCCTCCCTGCAGGACGGCGAGTTCATCTACAAGGTGAAGCTGCGCGGCACCAACTTCCCC
TCCGACGGCCCCGTAATGCAGAAGAAGACCATGGGCTGGGAGGCCTCCTCCGAGCGGATGTACCCCGAGG
ACGGCGCCCTGAAGGGCGAGATCAAGCAGAGGCTGAAGCTGAAGGACGGCGGCCACTACGACGCTGAGGT
CAAGACCACCTACAAGGCCAAGAAGCCCGTGCAGCTGCCCGGCGCCTACAACGTCAACATCAAGTTGGAC
ATCACCTCCCACAACGAGGACTACACCATCGTGGAACAGTACGAACGCGCCGAGGGCCGCCACTCCACCG
GCGGCATGGACGAGCTGTACAAGGATCCGGAAGAACTTTTGAGCAAGAATTATCATCTTGAGAACGAAGT
GGCTCGTCTTAAGAAAACCATCATGCCAGAGCCAGCGAAGTCTGCTCCCGCCCCGAAAAAGGGCTCCAAG
AAGGCGGTGACTAAGGCGCAGAAGAAAGGCGGCAAGAAGCGCAAGCGCAGCCGCAAGGAGAGCTATTCCA
TCTATGTGTACAAGGTTCTGAAGCAGGTCCACCCTGACACCGGCATTTCGTCCAAGGCCATGGGCATCAT
GAATTCGTTTGTGAACGACATTTTCGAGCGCATCGCAGGTGAGGCTTCCCGCCTGGCGCATTACAACAAG
CGCTCGACCATCACCTCCAGGGAGATCCAGACGGCCGTGCGCCTGCTGCTGCCTGGGGAGTTGGCCAAGC
ACGCCGTGTCCGAGGGTACTAAGGCCATCACCAAGTACACCAGCGCTAAGTGACTCGAGTCTAGAGGGCC
CGTTTAAACCCGCTGATCAGCCTCGACTGTGCCTTCTAGTTGCCAGCCATCTGTTGTTTGCCCCTCCCCC
GTGCCTTCCTTGACCCTGGAAGGTGCCACTCCCACTGTCCTTTCCTAATAAAATGAGGAAATTGCATCGC
ATTGTCTGAGTAGGTGTCATTCTATTCTGGGGGGTGGGGTGGGGCAGGACAGCAAGGGGGAGGATTGGGA
AGACAATAGCAGGCATGCTGGGGATGCGGTGGGCTCTATGGCTTCTGAGGCGGAAAGAACCAGCTGGGGC
TCTAGGGGGTATCCCC
[124 nt withheld, positions 2467-2590]
C
[91 nt withheld, positions 2592-2682]
A
[49 nt withheld, positions 2684-2732]
CCTTTGACGTTGGAGTCCACGTTCTTT
[37 nt withheld, positions 2760-2796]
ACCCTATCTCGGTCTATTCTTTTGATTTATAAGGGATTTTGCCGATTTCGGCCTATTGGTTAAAAAATGA
GCTGATTTAACAAAAATTTAACGCGAATTAATTCTGTGGAATGTGTGTCAGTTAGGGTGTGGAAAGTCCC
CAGGCTCCCCAGCAGGCAGAAGTATGCAAAGCATGCATCTCAATTAGTCAGCAACCAGGTGTGGAAAGTC
CCCAGGCTCCCCAGCAGGCAGAAGTATGCAAAGCATGCATCTCAATTAGTCAGCAACCATAGTCCCGCCC
CTAACTCCGCCCATCCCGCCCCTAACTCCGCCCAGTTCCGCCCATTCTCCGCCCCATGGCTGACTAATTT
TTTTTATTTATGCAGAGGCCGAGGCCGCCTCTGCCTCTGAGCTATTCCAGAAGTAGTGAGGAGGCTTTTT
TGGAGGCCTAGGCTTTTGCAAAAAGCTCCCGGGAGCTTGTATATCCATTTTCGGATCTGATCAAGAGACA
GGATGAAGCTTACCATGACCGAGTACAAGCCCACGGTGCGCCTCGCCACCCGCGACGACGTCCCCAGGGC
CGTACGCACCCTCGCCGCCGCGTTCGCCGACTACCCCGCCACGCGCCACACCGTCGACCCGGACCGCCAC
ATCGAGCGGGTCACCGAGCTGCAAGAACTCTTCCTCACGCGCGTCGGGCTCGACATCGGCAAGGTGTGGG
TCGCGGACGACGGCGCCGCGGTGGCGGTCTGGACCACGCCGGAGAGCGTCGAAGCGGGGGCGGTGTTCGC
CGAGATCGGCCCGCGCATGGCCGAGTTGAGCGGTTCCCGGCTGGCCGCGCAGCAACAGATGGAAGGCCTC
CTGGCGCCGCACCGGCCCAAGGAGCCCGCGTGGTTCCTGGCCACCGTCGGCGTCTCGCCCGACCACCAGG
GCAAGGGTCTGGGCAGCGCCGTCGTGCTCCCCGGAGTGGAGGCGGCCGAGCGCGCCGGGGTGCCCGCCTT
CCTGGAGACCTCCGCGCCCCGCAACCTCCCCTTCTACGAGCGGCTCGGCTTCACCGTCACCGCCGACGTC
GAGGTGCCCGAAGGACCGCGCACCTGGTGCATGACCCGCAAGCCCGGTGCCTGACGCCCGCCCCACGACC
CGCAGCGCCCGACCGAAAGGAGCGCACGACCCCATGCATCGAAATGACCGACCAAGCGACGCCCAACCTG
CCATCACGAGATTTCGATTCCACCGCCGCCTTCTATGAAAGGTTGGGCTTCGGAATCGTTTTCCGGGACG
CCGGCTGGATGATCCTCCAGCGCGGGGATCTCATGCTGGAGTTCTTCGCCCACCCCAACTTGTTTATTGC
AGCTTATAATGGTTACAAATAAAGCAATAGCATCACAAATTTCACAAATAAAGCATTTTTTTCACTGCAT
TCTAGTTGTGGTTTGTCCAAACTCATCAATGTATCTTATCATGTCTGTATACCGTCGACCTCTAGCTAGA
GCTTGGCGTAATCATGGTCATAGCTGTTTCCTGTGTGAAATTGTTATCCGCTCACAATTCCACACAACAT
ACGAGCCGGAAGCATAAAGTGTAAAGCCTGGGGTGCCTAATGAGTGAGCTAACTCACATTAATTGCGTTG
CGCTCACTGCCCGCTTTCCAGTCGGGAAACCTGTCGTGCCAGCTGCATTAATGAATCGGCCAACGCGCGG
GGAGAGGCGGTTTGCGTATTGGGCGCTCTTCCGCTTCCTCGCTCACTGACTCGCTGCGCTCGGTCGTTCG
GCTGCGGCGAGCGGTATCAGCTCACTCAAAGGCGGTAATACGGTTATCCACAGAATCAGGGGATAACGCA
GGAAAGAACATGTGAGCAAAAGGCCAGCAAAAGGCCAGGAACCGTAAAAAGGCCGCGTTGCTGGCGTTTT
TCCATAGGCTCCGCCCCCCTGACGAGCATCACAAAAATCGACGCTCAAGTCAGAGGTGGCGAAACCCGAC
AGGACTATAAAGATACCAGGCGTTTCCCCCTGGAAGCTCCCTCGTGCGCTCTCCTGTTCCGACCCTGCCG
CTTACCGGATACCTGTCCGCCTTTCTCCCTTCGGGAAGCGTGGCGCTTTCTCATAGCTCACGCTGTAGGT
ATCTCAGTTCGGTGTAGGTCGTTCGCTCCAAGCTGGGCTGTGTGCACGAACCCCCCGTTCAGCCCGACCG
CTGCGCCTTATCCGGTAACTATCGTCTTGAGTCCAACCCGGTAAGACACGACTTATCGCCACTGGCAGCA
GCCACTGGTAACAGGATTAGCAGAGCGAGGTATGTAGGCGGTGCTACAGAGTTCTTGAAGTGGTGGCCTA
ACTACGGCTACACTAGAAGAACAGTATTTGGTATCTGCGCTCTGCTGAAGCCAGTTACCTTCGGAAAAAG
AGTTGGTAGCTCTTGATCCGGCAAACAAACCACCGCTGGTAGCGGTGGTTTTTTTGTTTGCAAGCAGCAG
ATTACGCGCAGAAAAAAAGGATCTCAAGAAGATCCTTTGATCTTTTCTACGGGGTCTGACGCTCAGTGGA
ACGAAAACTCACGTTAAGGGATTTTGGTCATGAGATTATCAAAAAGGATCTTCACCTAGATCCTTTTAAA
TTAAAAATGAAGTTTTAAATCAATCTAAAGTATATATGAGTAAACTTGGTCTGACAGTTACCAATGCTTA
ATCAGTGAGGCACCTATCTCAGCGATCTGTCTATTTCGTTCATCCATAGTTGCCTGACTCCCCGTCGTGT
AGATAACTACGATACGGGAGGGCTTACCATCTGGCCCCAGTGCTGCAATGATACCGCGAGACCCACGCTC
ACCGGCTCCAGATTTATCAGCAATAAACCAGCCAGCCGGAAGGGCCGAGCGCAGAAGTGGTCCTGCAACT
TTATCCGCCTCCATCCAGTCTATTAATTGTTGCCGGGAAGCTAGAGTAAGTAGTTCGCCAGTTAATAGTT
TGCGCAACGTTGTTGCCATTGCTACAGGCATCGTGGTGTCACGCTCGTCGTTTGGTATGGCTTCATTCAG
CTCCGGTTCCCAACGATCAAGGCGAGTTACATGATCCCCCATGTTGTGCAAAAAAGCGGTTAGCTCCTTC
GGTCCTCCGATCGTTGTCAGAAGTAAGTTGGCCGCAGTGTTATCACTCATGGTTATGGCAGCACTGCATA
ATTCTCTTACTGTCATGCCATCCGTAAGATGCTTTTCTGTGACTGGTGAGTACTCAACCAAGTCATTCTG
AGAATAGTGTATGCGGCGACCGAGTTGCTCTTGCCCGGCGTCAATACGGGATAATACCGCGCCACATAGC
AGAACTTTAAAAGTGCTCATCATTGGAAAACGTTCTTCGGGGCGAAAACTCTCAAGGATCTTACCGCTGT
TGAGATCCAGTTCGATGTAACCCACTCGTGCACCCAACTGATCTTCAGCATCTTTTACTTTCACCAGCGT
TTCTGGGTGAGCAAAAACAGGAAGGCAAAATGCCGCAAAAAAGGGAATAAGGGCGACACGGAAATGTTGA
ATACTCATACTCTTCCTTTTTCAATATTATTGAAGCATTTATCAGGGTTATTGTCTCATGAGCGGATACA
TATTTGAATGTATTTAGAAAAATAAACAAATAGGGGTTCCGCGCACATTTCCCCGAAAAGTGCCACCTGA
CGTC
